Addgene plasmid #173395: RVD-TC4
Purpose: One-step assembly of custom RVD arrays to construct DdCBE, TALE, etc.
Depositing lab: Bin Shen. Depositing organization: Nanjing Medical University. Publication: Precision modeling of mitochondrial diseases in zebrafish via DdCBE-mediated mtDNA base editing. Guo J, Zhang X, Chen X, Sun H, Dai Y, Wang J, Qian X, Tan L, Lou X, Shen B. Cell Discov. 2021 Sep 3;7(1):78. doi: 10.1038/s41421-021-00307-9. PubMed 34480028.
Backbone
  Vector backbone: TetR T vector
  Vector type: Unspecified
Growth in bacteria
  Bacterial resistance: Tetracycline, 10 μg/mL
  Growth temperature: 37°C
  Growth strain: DH5alpha
  Copy number: High Copy
Gene/Insert
  Gene/Insert name: NG-HD dimer RVD at Position4
  Species: Synthetic
  Mutation: no
  Cloning method: Restriction Enzyme; 5′ cloning site Unknown (unknown if destroyed)
Terms and licenses: Academic/Nonprofit Terms; Industry Terms: Not Available to Industry
Depositor comments: RVD is inserted into TA site of TetR T vector
How to cite: RVD-TC4 was a gift from Bin Shen (Addgene plasmid # 173395 ; http://n2t.net/addgene:173395 ; RRID:Addgene_173395)
