[The description below was written by a language model from this plasmid's Addgene catalogue record and pLannotate feature annotations shown in this document.]
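Description:
RVD-TC4 is a small (about 2.6 kb) bacterial cloning plasmid that serves as one module in a library for building custom TALE repeat arrays. It is based on a "TetR T vector", a TA-cloning backbone propagated in E. coli at high copy from a ColE1/pUC-type origin and selected with tetracycline. The annotated sequence shows the tet promoter driving the TcR tetracycline efflux protein gene as the only intact resistance marker. A short KanR fragment and a short piece of the RSF origin are also detected, but these appear to be non-functional remnants of the vector's construction. A T7 promoter lies between the resistance cassette and the origin. The catalogue lists the vector type as unspecified, and no eukaryotic expression elements are annotated, consistent with a pure parts-storage plasmid.

The insert is a synthetic dimer of two TALE repeat units carrying the repeat-variable diresidues NG and HD, which in the standard TALE code recognise T and C respectively, hence "TC" in the name. The "4" indicates that this dimer is designed to occupy position 4 in an assembled array. According to the depositor, the fragment was placed into the TA site of the T vector. The automated annotation does not label the repeat units themselves, although the unannotated stretch between the T7 promoter and the origin is a plausible location. The flanking cloning sites are not recorded.

The plasmid is intended for one-step assembly, together with sibling modules for other dinucleotides and positions, of custom RVD arrays. These arrays provide the DNA-binding domains of TALE-based tools, including DdCBE cytosine base editors used for mitochondrial DNA editing.
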