Features (pLannotate 1.2.2; 6 found; start..end, strand, type, name):
     29..68      -  rep_origin     RSF ori (fragment): Plasmids containing the RSF 1030 origin of replication can be propagated in E. coli cells that contain additional plasmids with compatible origins.
     84..112     +  promoter       tet promoter: E. coli promoter for tetracycline efflux protein gene
    160..1350    +  CDS            TcR: tetracycline efflux protein; tet; confers resistance to tetracycline
   1448..1522    +  CDS            KanR (fragment): aminoglycoside phosphotransferase; aphA-3; confers resistance to kanamycin
   1525..1543    -  promoter       T7 promoter: promoter for bacteriophage T7 RNA polymerase
   1972..2560    +  rep_origin     ori: high-copy-number ColE1/pMB1/pBR322/pUC origin of replication
>Addgene plasmid #173395 | RVD-TC4 | addgene full sequence | sequence record 361443 | Addgene NGS Result
GGCCTTTTGCTCACATGTTCTTTCCTGCGTTATCCACAGAATCAGGGGATAACGCAGGAAAGAACATGAA
TTAATTCTCATGTTTGACAGCTTATCATCGATTAGCTTTAATGCGGTAGTTTATCACAGTTAAATTGCTA
ACGCAGTCAGGCACCGTGTATGAAATCTAACAATGCGCTCATCGTCATCCTCGGCACCGTCACCCTGGAT
GCTGTAGGCATAGGCTTGGTTATGCCGGTACTGCCGGGCCTCTTGCGGGATATCGTCCATTCCGACAGCA
TCGCCAGTCACTATGGCGTGCTGCTAGCGCTATATGCGTTGATGCAATTTCTATGCGCACCCGTTCTCGG
AGCACTGTCCGACCGCTTTGGCCGCCGCCCAGTCCTGCTCGCTTCGCTACTTGGAGCCACTATCGACTAC
GCGATCATGGCGACCACACCCGTCCTGTGGATTCTCTACGCCGGACGCATCGTGGCCGGCATCACCGGCG
CCACAGGTGCGGTTGCTGGCGCCTATATCGCCGACATCACCGATGGGGAAGATCGGGCTCGCCACTTCGG
GCTCATGAGCGCTTGTTTCGGCGTGGGTATGGTGGCAGGCCCCGTGGCCGGGGGACTGTTGGGCGCCATC
TCCTTACATGCACCATTCCTTGCGGCGGCGGTGCTCAACGGCCTCAACCTACTACTGGGCTGCTTCCTAA
TGCAGGAGTCGCATAAGGGAGAGCGCCGACCCATGCCCTTGAGAGCCTTCAACCCAGTCAGCTCCTTCCG
GTGGGCGCGGGGCATGACTATCGTCGCCGCACTTATGACTGTCTTCTTTATCATGCAACTCGTAGGACAG
GTGCCGGCAGCGCTCTGGGTCATTTTCGGCGAGGACCGCTTTCGCTGGAGCGCGACGATGATCGGCCTGT
CGCTTGCGGTATTCGGAATCTTGCACGCCCTCGCTCAAGCCTTCGTCACTGGTCCCGCCACCAAACGTTT
CGGCGAGAAGCAGGCCATTATCGCCGGCATGGCGGCCGACGCGCTGGGCTACGTCTTGCTGGCGTTCGCG
ACGCGAGGCTGGATGGCCTTCCCCATTATGATTCTTCTCGCTTCCGGCGGCATCGGGATGCCCGCGTTGC
AGGCCATGCTGTCCAGGCAGGTAGATGACGACCATCAGGGACAGCTTCAAGGATCGCTCGCGGCTCTTAC
CAGCCTAACTTCGATCATTGGACCGCTGATCGTCACGGCGATTTATGCCGCCTCGGCGAGCACATGGAAC
GGGTTGGCATGGATTGTAGGCGCCGCCCTATACCTTGTCTGCCTCCCCGCGTTGCGTCGCGGTGCATGGA
GCCGGGCCACCTCGACCTGAATGGAAGCCGGCGGCACCTCGCTAACGGATTCACCACTCCAAGAATTGGA
GCCAATCAATTCTTGCGGAGAACTGTGAATGCGCAAACCAACCCTTGATCGGGGAAGAACAGTATGTCGA
GCTATTTTTTGACTTACTGGGGATCAAGCCTGATTGGGAGAAAATAAAATATCCCCTATAGTGAGTCGTA
TTACATGGTCATAGCTGTTTCCTGGCAGCTCTGGCCCGTGTCTCAAAATCTCTGATGTTACATTGCACAA
GATAAAAATATATCATCATGCCTCCTCTAGACCAAAGCTGGTCTCGGTAGCGATTGCTAGTAATGGGGGT
GGCAAACAGGCTCTTGAGACTGTTCAGCGCCTTCTACCAGTTCTCTGTCAAGCCCACGGCCTGACGCCCG
AGCAAGTTGTAGCGATTGCTAGTCATGACGGTGGCAAACAGGCTCTTGAAACCGTCCAACGCCTTCTACC
AGTTCTCTGTCAAGCCCACGGACTAACCCCAGCGCAAGTTGTAGCAATGAGACCATATCTGGTCGAGCCA
CCCATGACCAAAATCCCTTAACGTGAGTTACGCGTCGTTCCACTGAGCGTCAGACCCCGTAGAAAAGATC
AAAGGATCTTCTTGAGATCCTTTTTTTCTGCGCGTAATCTGCTGCTTGCAAACAAAAAAACCACCGCTAC
CAGCGGTGGTTTGTTTGCCGGATCAAGAGCTACCAACTCTTTTTCCGAAGGTAACTGGCTTCAGCAGAGC
GCAGATACCAAATACTGTTCTTCTAGTGTAGCCGTAGTTAGGCCACCACTTCAAGAACTCTGTAGCACCG
CCTACATACCTCGCTCTGCTAATCCTGTTACCAGTGGCTGCTGCCAGTGGCGATAAGTCGTGTCTTACCG
GGTTGGACTCAAGACGATAGTTACCGGATAAGGCGCAGCGGTCGGGCTGAACGGGGGGTTCGTGCACACA
GCCCAGCTTGGAGCGAACGACCTACACCGAACTGAGATACCTACAGCGTGAGCTATGAGAAAGCGCCACG
CTTCCCGAAGGGAGAAAGGCGGACAGGTATCCGGTAAGCGGCAGGGTCGGAACAGGAGAGCGCACGAGGG
AGCTTCCAGGGGGAAACGCCTGGTATCTTTATAGTCCTGTCGGGTTTCGCCACCTCTGACTTGAGCGTCG
ATTTTTGTGATGCTCGTCAGGGGGGCGGAGCCTATGGAAAAACGCCAGCAACGCGGCCTTTTTACGGTTC
CTGGCCTTTTGCT
