>Addgene plasmid #173395 | RVD-TC4 | depositor partial sequence | sequence record 336350 | RVD flanked by two Bsa I sites
GGTCTCGGTAGCGATTGCTAGTAATGGGGGTGGCAAACAGGCTCTTGAGACTGTTCAGCGCCTTCTACCA
GTTCTCTGTCAAGCCCACGGCCTGACGCCCGAGCAAGTTGTAGCGATTGCTAGTCATGACGGTGGCAAAC
AGGCTCTTGAAACCGTCCAACGCCTTCTACCAGTTCTCTGTCAAGCCCACGGACTAACCCCAGCGCAAGT
TGTAGCAATGAGACC
